>Addgene plasmid #190816 | pTSK561 | addgene full sequence | sequence record 374608 | Addgene NGS Result
CAAGCGGCCGCCGCTGCTGCCGCTGCAGCTGCTGCAGCTGCGATGGGTTCCGAAATCGGTACTGGCTTTC
CATTCGACCCCCATTATGTGGAAGTCCTGGGCGAGCGCATGCACTACGTCGATGTTGGTCCGCGCGATGG
CACCCCTGTGCTGTTCCTGCACGGTAACCCGACCTCCTCCTACGTGTGGCGCAACATCATCCCGCATGTT
GCACCGACCCATCGCTGCATTGCTCCAGACCTGATCGGTATGGGCAAATCCGACAAACCAGACCTGGGTT
ATTTCTTCGACGACCACGTCCGCTTCATGGATGCCTTCATCGAAGCCCTGGGTCTGGAAGAGGTCGTCCT
GGTCATTCACGACTGGGGCTCCGCTCTGGGTTTCCACTGGGCCAAGCGCAATCCAGAGCGCGTCAAAGGT
ATTGCATTTATGGAGTTCATCCGCCCTATCCCGACCTGGGACGAATGGCCAGAATTTGCCCGCGAGACCT
TCCAGGCCTTCCGCACCACCGACGTCGGCCGCAAGCTGATCATCGATCAGAACGTTTTTATCGAGGGTAC
GCTGCCGATGGGTGTCGTCCGCCCGCTGACTGAAGTCGAGATGGACCATTACCGCGAGCCGTTCCTGAAT
CCTGTTGACCGCGAGCCACTGTGGCGCTTCCCAAACGAGCTGCCAATCGCCGGTGAGCCAGCGAACATCG
TCGCGCTGGTCGAAGAATACATGGACTGGCTGCACCAGTCCCCTGTCCCGAAGCTGCTGTTCTGGGGCAC
CCCAGGCGTTCTGATCCCACCGGCCGAAGCCGCTCGCCTGGCCAAAAGCCTGCCTAACTGCAAGGCTGTG
GACATCGGCCCGGGTCTGAATCTGCTGCAAGAAGACAACCCGGACCTGATCGGCAGCGAGATCGCGCGCT
GGCTGTCTACTCTGGAGATTTCCGGTTAACCGCGGGGTTAATGTGGCTGTGGTTTCAGGGTCCATAAAGC
TTTTCAATTCATCTTTTTTTTTTTTGTTCTTTTTTTTGATTCCGGTTTCTTTGAAATTTTTTTGATTCGG
TAATCTCCGAGCAGAAGGAAGAACGAAGGAAGGAGCACAGACTTAGATTGGTATATATACGCATATGTGG
TGTTGAAGAAACGTGAAATTGCCCAGTATTCTTAACCCAACTGCACAGAACAAAAACCTGCAGGAAACGA
AGATAAATCATGTCGAAAGCTACATATAAGGAACGTGCTGCTACTCATCCTAGTCCTGTTGCTGCCAAGC
TATTTAATATCATGCACGAAAAGCAAACAAACTTGTGTGCTTCATTGGATGTTCGTACCACCAAGGAATT
ACTGGAGTTAGTTGAAGCATTAGGTCCCAAAATTTGTTTACTAAAAACACATGTGGATATCTTGACTGAT
TTTTCCATGGAGGGCACAGTTAAGCCGCTAAAGGCATTATCCGCCAAGTACAATTTTTTACTCTTCGAAG
ACAGAAAATTTGCTGACATTGGTAATACAGTCAAATTGCAGTACTCTGCGGGTGTATACAGAATAGCAGA
ATGGGCAGACATTACGAATGCACACGGTGTGGTGGGCCCAGGTATTGTTAGCGGTTTGAAGCAGGCGGCG
GAAGAAGTAACAAAGGAACCTAGAGGCCTTTTGATGTTAGCAGAATTGTCATGCAAGGGCTCCCTAGCTA
CTGGAGAATATACTAAGGGTACTGTTGACATTGCGAAGAGCGACAAAGATTTTGTTATCGGCTTTATTGC
TCAAAGAGACATGGGTGGAAGAGATGAAGGTTACGATTGGTTGATTATGACACCCGGTGTGGGTTTAGAT
GACAAGGGAGACGCATTGGGTCAACAGTATAGAACCGTGGATGATGTGGTCTCTACAGGATCTGACATTA
TTATTGTTGGAAGAGGACTATTTGCAAAGGGAAGGGATGCTAAGGTAGAGGGTGAACGTTACAGAAAAGC
AGGCTGGGAAGCATATTTGAGAAGATGCGGCCAGCAAAACTAAAAAACTGTATTATAAGTAAATGCATGT
ATACTAAACTCACAAATTAGAGCTTCAATTTAATTATATCAGTTATTACCCGGGAATCTCGGTCGTAATG
ATTTCTATAATGACGAAAAAAAAAAAATTGGAAAGAAAAAGCTTCATGGCCTTTATAAAAAGGAACTATC
CAATACCTCGCCAGAACCAAGTAACAGTATTTTACGGGGCACGAATCAAGAACAATAAGACAGGACTGTA
AAGATGGACGCGAGCTCCAATTCGCCCTATAGTGAGTCGTATTACAATTCACTGGCCGTCGTTTTACAAC
GTCGTGACTGGGAAAACCCTGGCGTTACCCAACTTAATCGCCTTGCAGCACATCCCCCTTTCGCCAGCTG
GCGTAATAGCGAAGAGGCCCGCACCGATCGCCCTTCCCAACAGTTGCGCAGCCTGAATGGCGAATGG
[124 nt withheld, positions 2448-2571]
C
[91 nt withheld, positions 2573-2663]
A
[49 nt withheld, positions 2665-2713]
CCTTTGACGTTGGAGTCCACGTTCTTT
[37 nt withheld, positions 2741-2777]
ACCCTATCTCGGTCTATTCTTTTGATTTATAAGGGATTTTGCCGATTTCGGCCTATTGGTTAAAAAATGA
GCTGATTTAACAAAAATTTAACGCGAATTTTAACAAAATATTAACGCTTACAATTTCCTGATGCGGTATT
TTCTCCTTACGCATCTGTGCGGTATTTCACACCGCATAGATCCGTCGAGTTCAAGAGAAAAAAAAAGAAA
AAGCAAAAAGAAAAAAGGAAAGCGCGCCTCGTTCAGAATGACACGTATAGAATGATGCATTACCTTGTCA
TCTTCAGTATCATACTGTTCGTATACATACTTACTGACATTCATAGGTATACATATATACACATGTATAT
ATATCGTATGCTGCAGCTTTAAATAATCGGTGTCACTACATAAGAACACCTTTGGTGGAGGGAACATCGT
TGGTACCATTGGGCGAGGTGGCTTCTCTTATGGCAACCGCAAGAGCCTTGAACGCACTCTCACTACGGTG
ATGATCATTCTTGCCTCGCAGACAATCAACGTGGAGGGTAATTCTGCTAGCCTCTGCAAAGCTTTCAAGA
AAATGCGGGATCATCTCGCAAGAGAGATCTCCTACTTTCTCCCTTTGCAAACCAAGTTCGACAACTGCGT
ACGGCCTGTTCGAAAGATCTACCACCGCTCTGGAAAGTGCCTCATCCAAAGGCGCAAATCCTGATCCAAA
CCTTTTTACTCCACGCACGGCCCCTAGGGCCTCTTTAAAAGCTTGACCGAGAGCAATCCCGCAGTCTTCA
GTGGTGTGATGGTCGTCTATGTGTAAGTCACCAATGCACTCAACGATTAGCGACCAGCCGGAATGCTTGG
CCAGAGCATGTATCATATGGTCCAGAAACCCTATACCTGTGTGGACGTTAATCACTTGCGATTGTGTGGC
CTGTTCTGCTACTGCTTCTGCCTCTTTTTCTGGGAAGATCGAGTGCTCTATCGCTAGGGGACCACCCTTT
AAAGAGATCGCAATCTGAATCTTGGTTTCATTTGTAATACGCTTTACTAGGGCTTTCTGCTCTGTCATCT
TTGCCTTCGTTTATCTTGCCTGCTCATTTTTTAGTATATTCTTCGAAGAAATCACATTACTTTATATAAT
GTATAATTCATTATGTGATAATGCCAATCGCTAAGAAAAAAAAAGAGTCATCCGCTAGGTGGAAAAAAAA
AAATGAAAATCATTACCGAGGCATAAAAAAATATAGAGTGTACTAGAGGAGGCCAAGAGTAATAGAAAAA
GAAAATTGCGGGAAAGGACTGTGTTATGACTTCCCTGACTAATGCCGTGTTCAAACGATACCTGGCAGTG
ACTCCTAGCGCTCACCAAGCTCTTAAAACGGGAATTTATGGTGCACTCTCAGTACAATCTGCTCTGATGC
CGCATAGTTAAGCCAGCCCCGACACCCGCCAACACCCGCTGACGCGCCCTGACGGGCTTGTCTGCTCCCG
GCATCCGCTTACAGACAAGCTGTGACCGTCTCCGGGAGCTGCATGTGTCAGAGGTTTTCACCGTCATCAC
CGAAACGCGCGAGACGAAAGGGCCTCGTGATACGCCTATTTTTATAGGTTAATGTCATGATAATAATGGT
TTCTTAGACGTCAGGTGGCACTTTTCGGGGAAATGTGCGCGGAACCCCTATTTGTTTATTTTTCTAAATA
CATTCAAATATGTATCCGCTCATGAGACAATAACCCTGATAAATGCTTCAATAATATTGAAAAAGGAAGA
GTATGAGTATTCAACATTTCCGTGTCGCCCTTATTCCCTTTTTTGCGGCATTTTGCCTTCCTGTTTTTGC
TCACCCAGAAACGCTGGTGAAAGTAAAAGATGCTGAAGATCAGTTGGGTGCACGAGTGGGTTACATCGAA
CTGGATCTCAACAGCGGTAAGATCCTTGAGAGTTTTCGCCCCGAAGAACGTTTTCCAATGATGAGCACTT
TTAAAGTTCTGCTATGTGGCGCGGTATTATCCCGTATTGACGCCGGGCAAGAGCAACTCGGTCGCCGCAT
ACACTATTCTCAGAATGACTTGGTTGAGTACTCACCAGTCACAGAAAAGCATCTTACGGATGGCATGACA
GTAAGAGAATTATGCAGTGCTGCCATAACCATGAGTGATAACACTGCGGCCAACTTACTTCTGACAACGA
TCGGAGGACCGAAGGAGCTAACCGCTTTTTTGCACAACATGGGGGATCATGTAACTCGCCTTGATCGTTG
GGAACCGGAGCTGAATGAAGCCATACCAAACGACGAGCGTGACACCACGATGCCTGTAGCAATGGCAACA
ACGTTGCGCAAACTATTAACTGGCGAACTACTTACTCTAGCTTCCCGGCAACAATTAATAGACTGGATGG
AGGCGGATAAAGTTGCAGGACCACTTCTGCGCTCGGCCCTTCCGGCTGGCTGGTTTATTGCTGATAAATC
TGGAGCCGGTGAGCGTGGGTCTCGCGGTATCATTGCAGCACTGGGGCCAGATGGTAAGCCCTCCCGTATC
GTAGTTATCTACACGACGGGGAGTCAGGCAACTATGGATGAACGAAATAGACAGATCGCTGAGATAGGTG
CCTCACTGATTAAGCATTGGTAACTGTCAGACCAAGTTTACTCATATATACTTTAGATTGATTTAAAACT
TCATTTTTAATTTAAAAGGATCTAGGTGAAGATCCTTTTTGATAATCTCATGACCAAAATCCCTTAACGT
GAGTTTTCGTTCCACTGAGCGTCAGACCCCGTAGAAAAGATCAAAGGATCTTCTTGAGATCCTTTTTTTC
TGCGCGTAATCTGCTGCTTGCAAACAAAAAAACCACCGCTACCAGCGGTGGTTTGTTTGCCGGATCAAGA
GCTACCAACTCTTTTTCCGAAGGTAACTGGCTTCAGCAGAGCGCAGATACCAAATACTGTTCTTCTAGTG
TAGCCGTAGTTAGGCCACCACTTCAAGAACTCTGTAGCACCGCCTACATACCTCGCTCTGCTAATCCTGT
TACCAGTGGCTGCTGCCAGTGGCGATAAGTCGTGTCTTACCGGGTTGGACTCAAGACGATAGTTACCGGA
TAAGGCGCAGCGGTCGGGCTGAACGGGGGGTTCGTGCACACAGCCCAGCTTGGAGCGAACGACCTACACC
GAACTGAGATACCTACAGCGTGAGCTATGAGAAAGCGCCACGCTTCCCGAAGGGAGAAAGGCGGACAGGT
ATCCGGTAAGCGGCAGGGTCGGAACAGGAGAGCGCACGAGGGAGCTTCCAGGGGGAAACGCCTGGTATCT
TTATAGTCCTGTCGGGTTTCGCCACCTCTGACTTGAGCGTCGATTTTTGTGATGCTCGTCAGGGGGGCGG
AGCCTATGGAAAAACGCCAGCAACGCGGCCTTTTTACGGTTCCTGGCCTTTTGCTGGCCTTTTGCTCACA
TGTTCTTTCCTGCGTTATCCCCTGATTCTGTGGATAACCGTATTACCGCCTTTGAGTGAGCTGATACCGC
TCGCCGCAGCCGAACGACCGAGCGCAGCGAGTCAGTGAGCGAGGAAGCGGAAGAGCGCCCAATACGCAAA
CCGCCTCTCCCCGCGCGTTGGCCGATTCATTAATGCAGCTGGCACGACAGGTTTCCCGACTGGAAAGCGG
GCAGTGAGCGCAACGCAATTAATGTGAGTTAGCTCACTCATTAGGCACCCCAGGCTTTACACTTTATGCT
TCCGGCTCGTATGTTGTGTGGAATTGTGAGCGGATAACAATTTCACACAGGAAACAGCTATGACCATGAT
TACGCCAAGCTCGAAATTAACCCTCACTAAAGGGAACAAAAGCTGGTACCGGGCCCCCCCTCGAGGTCGA
CGGTATCGATGTAGACGTATTAAAGCTCAATGATCCTACAAGACATTAAGTAAAAAGGGGAAGCGATCTT
AAATCCACATGAATTTCCTTTCTCTTTTTCTTCTTCTTCTGTTCCCTTTTTCTTTCTTCTTCCTTCAACG
TCTACGTAAATATAATGTATAACATCTCCACTTTCCTTTCCCTTATAGCGTTATGTTACCTGTTTAAACT
CTAAATTCTTCATCTACTACTGCTGTTACTACATGTATATATGTTCATTTTTTTTTTTTTTTTTCACCAC
GGAAAACGTAAAAATGAGAGCATTTGTAACAAATAAAGGAGAACTGTTCAATCAAGTGACATACAAAAAC
TCTCTCCAACTCTACAATGGATCCCGAATAAACACACATAAATAAACAAAATGGTCGTAATTAACGGGGT
CAAATATGCCTGTGAAACGTGTATCAGGGGTCACAGGGCGGCGCAGTGTACTCACACTGATGGTCCGCTA
CAGATGATCAGACGCAAGGGAAGACCATCGACCACATGTGGCCATTGTAAAGAGCTGAGAAGAACCAAGA
ACTTCAACCCATCCGGTGGGTGCATGTGTGCCTCTGCACGACGGCCAGCTGTTGGCAGCAAGGAAGATGA
AACACGATGTCGTTGTGATGAGGGTGAACCTTGTAAATGTCATACCAAGAGGAAAAGCAGCCGGAAATCA
AAGGGAGGGTCATGCCACAGAAGGGCAAATGATGAAGCAGCGCATGTCAATGGTCTCGGTATTGCAGATC
TGGACGTTCTTTTGGGCCTAAATGGTCGCTCGTCGGATGTAGACATGACAACCACATTGCCGAGTTTGAA
GCCACCTCTGCAAAACGGAGAAATTAAGGCCGACAGCATTGACAATCTTGATTTGGCTTCCCTCGATCCG
CTTGAGCAAAGCCCTAGTATATCTATGGAACCTGTTAGTATCAATGAAACAGGAAGCGCATATACAACTA
CGAACACAGCACTAAACGATATTGACATTCCATTCTCCATCAATGAGTTGAACGAGCTATACAAACAAGT
ATCTTCGCATAACTCACATTCA
Features (pLannotate 1.2.2; 25 found; start..end, strand, type, name):
     26..43      -  CDS            MeCP2 (fragment): transcriptional repression domain from rat methyl-CpG-binding protein 2 (Nan et al., 1997; Yeo et al., 2018)
     52..935     +  CDS            HaloTag® (fragment): modified bacterial dehalogenase that forms covalent bonds with chloroalkane derivatives
    983..1199    +  promoter       URA3 promoter: S. cerevisiae URA3
   1200..2003    +  CDS            URA3: orotidine-5'-phosphate decarboxylase, required for uracil biosynthesis; S. cerevisiae URA3; yeast auxotrophic marker, counterselectable with 5-fluoroorotic acid (5-FOA)
   2266..2284    -  promoter       T7 promoter: promoter for bacteriophage T7 RNA polymerase
   2287..2444    +  CDS            lacZα (fragment): LacZα fragment of β-galactosidase; lacZ fragment
   2448..2876    +  rep_origin     f1 ori (sequence partly withheld): f1 bacteriophage origin of replication; arrow indicates direction of (+) strand synthesis
   2904..2955    -  misc_feature   bom (fragment): basis of mobility region from pBR322
   3163..3825    -  CDS            HIS3: imidazoleglycerol-phosphate dehydratase, required for histidine biosynthesis; S. cerevisiae HIS3; yeast auxotrophic marker
   3826..4013    -  promoter       HIS3 promoter: S. cerevisiae HIS3
   4063..4143    +  CDS            MRM1 (fragment): MRM1_YEAST - Also known as PET56 From Saccharomyces cerevisiae (strain ATCC 204508 / S288c) (Baker's yeast).
   4144..4193    -  misc_feature   bom (fragment): basis of mobility region from pBR322
   4295..4330    -  CDS            rop (fragment): Rop protein, which maintains plasmids at low copy number; rop
   4425..4529    +  promoter       AmpR promoter: bla
   4530..5390    +  CDS            AmpR: β-lactamase; bla; confers resistance to ampicillin, carbenicillin, and related antibiotics
   5561..6149    +  rep_origin     ori: high-copy-number ColE1/pMB1/pBR322/pUC origin of replication
   6332..6424    +  CDS            lacI (fragment): lac repressor; lacI; The lac repressor binds to the lac operator to inhibit transcription in E. coli. This inhibition can be relieved by adding lactose or isopropyl-β-D-thiogalactopyranoside (IPTG).
   6437..6458    +  protein_bind   CAP binding site: CAP binding activates transcription in the presence of cAMP. E. coli catabolite activator protein
   6473..6503    +  promoter       lac promoter: promoter for the E. coli lac operon
   6511..6527    +  protein_bind   lac operator: The lac repressor binds to the lac operator to inhibit transcription in E. coli. This inhibition can be relieved by adding lactose or isopropyl-β-D-thiogalactopyranoside (IPTG). lac repressor encoded by lacI
   6572..6590    +  promoter       T3 promoter: promoter for bacteriophage T3 RNA polymerase
   6602..6637    -  misc_feature   MCS (fragment): pBluescript multiple cloning site
   6888..6904    -  promoter       ARG4 promoter (fragment): S. cerevisiae ARG4
   7002..7027    +  promoter       GAP promoter (fragment): S. cerevisiae TDH3; promoter for glyceraldehyde-3-phosphate dehydrogenase
   7028..3       +  CDS            CUP2 (across the origin): CUP2_YEAST - Also known as ACE1. Experimental evidence at protein level: Swiss-Prot protein existence level 1. Trans-acting regulatory protein that activates transcription of the CUP1 gene (metallothionein) in response to copper ions. Binds to the CUP1 UAS sequence 5'-GCTTCTTTTCCGCTGA-3'. Binds DNA only in presence of copper or silver. Copper seems to alter the conformation of the protein. From Saccharomyces cerevisiae (strain ATCC 204508 / S288c) (Baker's yeast).
