[The description below was written by a language model from this plasmid's Addgene catalogue record and pLannotate feature annotations shown in this document.]
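Description:
pTSK561 is a high-copy E. coli cloning plasmid built on the pTSK405 backbone. It serves as a source of a HaloTag-URA3 cassette for adding a C-terminal HaloTag to a gene of interest in Saccharomyces cerevisiae. In bacteria it is maintained through a ColE1/pUC-type origin and selected with ampicillin via the bla gene. The backbone has a pBluescript-like layout, with an f1 origin, lac promoter/operator and lacZα remnants, and flanking T3 and T7 promoters. No yeast replication origin (2μ or CEN/ARS) is annotated, consistent with its listing as a bacterial cloning vector rather than a yeast episome.

The insert is the HaloTag coding sequence, a modified Rhodococcus rhodochrous dehalogenase that bonds covalently to chloroalkane ligands, cloned between retained NotI and SacII sites. Directly downstream lies the S. cerevisiae URA3 gene with its own promoter, which allows selection on uracil-free medium and counterselection with 5-FOA. The feature table also shows elements the catalogue entry does not mention. A complete CUP2/ACE1 open reading frame (the copper-responsive activator of CUP1) sits immediately upstream of HaloTag and spans the sequence origin. A HIS3 marker with its promoter is also present in the backbone. This arrangement suggests the plasmid carries an Ace1-HaloTag fusion inherited from pTSK405, although the record does not say so or identify the promoter driving it. The short hits to MeCP2 and to the ARG4 and GAP promoters are small fragments and probably incidental matches.

The associated publication concerns single-molecule tracking of Ace1p on chromatin, where HaloTag fusions are labelled with fluorescent ligands. The record does not describe how the tagging cassette is transferred to a target locus.
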