Addgene plasmid #190816: pTSK561
Purpose: For C-terminal -Halo Tagging of a gene of interest with URA3 selection marker in yeast S. cerevisiae
Depositing lab: Tatiana Karpova & Gunjan Mehta. Depositing organization: National Cancer Institute (NCI). Publication: Single molecule tracking of Ace1p in Saccharomyces cerevisiae defines a characteristic residence time for non-specific interactions of transcription factors with chromatin. Ball DA, Mehta GD, Salomon-Kent R, Mazza D, Morisaki T, Mueller F, McNally JG, Karpova TS. Nucleic Acids Res. 2016 Dec 1;44(21):e160. doi: 10.1093/nar/gkw744. Epub 2016 Aug 26. PubMed 27566148.
Backbone
  Vector backbone: pTSK405
  Backbone size w/o insert (bp): 6752
  Total vector size (bp): 7691
  Vector type: Bacterial cloning vector
  Selectable markers: URA3
Growth in bacteria
  Bacterial resistance: Ampicillin, 100 μg/mL
  Growth temperature: 37°C
  Growth strain: DH5alpha
  Copy number: High Copy
Gene/Insert
  Gene/Insert name: HaloTag
  Species: Bacteria Rhodococcus rhodochrous
  Insert size (bp): 939
  Cloning method: Restriction Enzyme; 5′ cloning site NotI (not destroyed); 3′ cloning site SacII (not destroyed)
  Sequencing primers: 5′ cttccctcgatccgcttgag
Terms and licenses: Academic/Nonprofit Terms; Industry Terms: Not Available to Industry
How to cite: pTSK561 was a gift from Tatiana Karpova & Gunjan Mehta (Addgene plasmid # 190816 ; http://n2t.net/addgene:190816 ; RRID:Addgene_190816)
